Addgene plasmid #108799: pBW1601_pCAG-PV1-PhiC31-N396-L1-ABI-NLS-BGHpA
Purpose: Expresses N-terminus to aa396 of PhiC31 integrase fused to ABI CID
Depositing lab: Wilson Wong. Depositing organization: Boston University Main Campus. Publication: High-performance chemical- and light-inducible recombinases in mammalian cells and mice. Weinberg BH, Cho JH, Agarwal Y, Pham NTH, Caraballo LD, Walkosz M, Ortega C, Trexler M, Tague N, Law B, Benman WKJ, Letendre J, Beal J, Wong WW. Nat Commun. 2019 Oct 24;10(1):4845. doi: 10.1038/s41467-019-12800-7. PubMed 31649244.
Backbone
  Vector backbone: pCAGGS
  Vector type: Mammalian Expression, Cre/Lox, Synthetic Biology
Growth in bacteria
  Bacterial resistance: Ampicillin, 100 μg/mL
  Growth temperature: 37°C
  Growth strain: NEB Stable
  Copy number: High Copy
Gene/Insert
  Gene/Insert name: PhiC31 integrase fragment N-terminus to aa396
  Species: Synthetic
  Promoter: pCAG
  Tag / fusion protein: ABI,NLS (C terminal on insert)
  Cloning method: Restriction Enzyme; 5′ cloning site MluI (not destroyed); 3′ cloning site BspEI (not destroyed)
Terms and licenses: Academic/Nonprofit Terms; Industry Terms: Not Available to Industry
Depositor comments: Please visit https://www.biorxiv.org/content/10.1101/747121v1 for bioRxiv preprint.
How to cite: pBW1601_pCAG-PV1-PhiC31-N396-L1-ABI-NLS-BGHpA was a gift from Wilson Wong (Addgene plasmid # 108799 ; http://n2t.net/addgene:108799 ; RRID:Addgene_108799)
