[The description below was written by a language model from this plasmid's Addgene catalogue record and the feature table of its GenBank file.]
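Description:
pBW1601_pCAG-PV1-PhiC31-N396-L1-ABI-NLS-BGHpA is a 7.4 kb mammalian expression plasmid built on the pCAGGS backbone that encodes one half of a split, chemically inducible PhiC31 integrase. It is propagated in E. coli through a high-copy ColE1/pUC-type origin with ampicillin selection (beta-lactamase under its own promoter). The backbone also carries an SV40 origin and SV40 poly(A) signal, plus remnants of the lac promoter/operator region. No mammalian selection marker is annotated, consistent with transient transfection use.

The payload is driven by the CAG promoter, annotated as the CMV immediate-early enhancer, the chicken beta-actin promoter and the chimeric beta-actin/beta-globin intron, followed by a Kozak consensus. The open reading frame itself is not annotated in the feature table. According to the catalogue fields it comprises the PhiC31 integrase fragment from the N-terminus to amino acid 396, joined through a linker (L1) to the ABI chemically induced dimerization domain. The annotated end of the fusion carries a FLAG epitope, which the catalogue entry does not mention, immediately followed by an SV40 large T antigen nuclear localization signal. Transcription terminates at a bovine growth hormone poly(A) signal, with the backbone's rabbit beta-globin poly(A) lying further downstream.

On its own this fragment is expected to be inactive. In split-recombinase designs of this kind, it is co-expressed with a complementary C-terminal integrase fragment fused to ABI's dimerization partner, so that the small-molecule dimerizer reconstitutes integrase activity. The partner construct and the inducer are not named in the record. The associated work concerns chemical- and light-inducible recombinases for controlling recombination in mammalian cells and mice.
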