LOCUS       Exported 7408 bp ds-DNA circular SYN 13-MAY-2021
DEFINITION  Expresses N-terminus to aa396 of PhiC31 integrase fused to ABI CID.
ACCESSION   .
VERSION     .
KEYWORDS    pBW1601_pCAG-PV1-PhiC31-N396-L1-ABI-NLS-BGHpA
SOURCE      synthetic DNA construct
  ORGANISM  synthetic DNA construct
REFERENCE   1 (bases 1 to 7408)
  AUTHORS   Weinberg BH, Cho JH, Agarwal Y, Pham NTH, Caraballo LD, Walkosz M,
            Ortega C, Trexler M, Tague N, Law B, Benman WKJ, Letendre J, Beal J
            , Wong WW
  TITLE     High-performance chemical- and light-inducible recombinases in
            mammalian cells and mice
  JOURNAL   Nature Communications (2019) volume 10, Article number: 4845
REFERENCE   2 (bases 1 to 7408)
  AUTHORS   .
  TITLE     Direct Submission
  JOURNAL   Exported May 13, 2021 from SnapGene Server 1.1.58
            http://www.snapgene.com
FEATURES             Location/Qualifiers
     source          1..7408
                     /organism="synthetic DNA construct"
                     /mol_type="other DNA"
     primer_bind     complement(22..38)
                     /label=M13 rev
                     /note="common sequencing primer, one of multiple similar
                     variants"
     primer_bind     complement(22..38)
                     /label=M13 Reverse
                     /note="In lacZ gene. Also called M13-rev"
     primer_bind     complement(35..57)
                     /label=M13/pUC Reverse
                     /note="In lacZ gene"
     protein_bind    46..62
                     /label=lac operator
                     /bound_moiety="lac repressor encoded by lacI"
                     /note="The lac repressor binds to the lac operator to
                     inhibit transcription in E. coli. This inhibition can be
                     relieved by adding lactose or
                     isopropyl-beta-D-thiogalactopyranoside (IPTG)."
     promoter        complement(70..100)
                     /label=lac promoter
                     /note="promoter for the E. coli lac operon"
     protein_bind    115..136
                     /label=CAP binding site
                     /bound_moiety="E. coli catabolite activator protein"
                     /note="CAP binding activates transcription in the presence
                     of cAMP."
     rep_origin      221..355
                     /label=SV40 ori
                     /note="SV40 origin of replication"
     primer_bind     282..301
                     /label=SV40pro-F
                     /note="SV40 promoter/origin, forward primer"
     polyA_signal    375..509
                     /label=SV40 poly(A) signal
                     /note="SV40 polyadenylation signal"
     primer_bind     complement(412..431)
                     /label=SV40pA-R
                     /note="SV40 polyA, reverse primer"
     primer_bind     466..485
                     /label=EBV-rev
                     /note="SV40 polyA terminator, reverse primer"
     primer_bind     complement(577..594)
                     /label=L4440
                     /note="L4440 vector, forward primer"
     rep_origin      complement(748..1336)
                     /direction=LEFT
                     /label=ori
                     /note="high-copy-number ColE1/pMB1/pBR322/pUC origin of
                     replication"
     primer_bind     complement(828..847)
                     /label=pBR322ori-F
                     /note="pBR322 origin, forward primer"
     CDS             complement(1507..2367)
                     /codon_start=1
                     /gene="bla"
                     /product="beta-lactamase"
                     /label=AmpR
                     /note="confers resistance to ampicillin, carbenicillin, and
                     related antibiotics"
                     /translation="MSIQHFRVALIPFFAAFCLPVFAHPETLVKVKDAEDQLGARVGYI
                     ELDLNSGKILESFRPEERFPMMSTFKVLLCGAVLSRIDAGQEQLGRRIHYSQNDLVEYS
                     PVTEKHLTDGMTVRELCSAAITMSDNTAANLLLTTIGGPKELTAFLHNMGDHVTRLDRW
                     EPELNEAIPNDERDTTMPVAMATTLRKLLTGELLTLASRQQLIDWMEADKVAGPLLRSA
                     LPAGWFIADKSGAGERGSRGIIAALGPDGKPSRIVVIYTTGSQATMDERNRQIAEIGAS
                     LIKHW"
     primer_bind     2130..2149
                     /label=Amp-R
                     /note="Ampicillin resistance gene, reverse primer"
     promoter        complement(2368..2472)
                     /gene="bla"
                     /label=AmpR promoter
     enhancer        2503..2882
                     /label=CMV enhancer
                     /note="human cytomegalovirus immediate early enhancer"
     promoter        2884..3159
                     /label=chicken beta-actin promoter
     intron          3160..4175
                     /label=chimeric intron
                     /note="chimera between introns from chicken beta-actin and
                     rabbit beta-globin"
     primer_bind     4099..4121
                     /label=pCAGGS-5
                     /note="Chimeric intron in CAG promoter, forward primer"
     primer_bind     4183..4202
                     /label=pCAG-F
                     /note="Rabbit beta-globin intron, for pCAG plasmids,
                     forward primer"
     regulatory      4304..4313
                     /regulatory_class="other"
                     /note="vertebrate consensus sequence for strong initiation
                     of translation (Kozak, 1987)"
     CDS             6431..6454
                     /codon_start=1
                     /product="FLAG(R) epitope tag, followed by an enterokinase
                     cleavage site"
                     /label=FLAG
                     /translation="DYKDDDDK"
     CDS             6455..6475
                     /codon_start=1
                     /product="nuclear localization signal of SV40 (simian virus
                     40) large T antigen"
                     /label=SV40 NLS
                     /translation="PKKKRKV"
     polyA_signal    6485..6709
                     /label=bGH poly(A) signal
                     /note="bovine growth hormone polyadenylation signal"
     primer_bind     complement(6949..6968)
                     /label=Bglob-pA-R
                     /note="Rabbit beta-globin polyA region, reverse primer"
     polyA_signal    7014..7069
                     /label=-beta-globin poly(A) signal
                     /note="rabbit beta-globin polyadenylation signal (Gil and
                     Proudfoot, 1987)"
     primer_bind     complement(7068..7087)
                     /label=rbglobpA-R
                     /note="Rabbit beta-globin polyA, reverse primer. Also
                     called rb-glob-pA-term-R"
ORIGIN
        1 cccaagcttg gcgtaatcat ggtcatagct gtttcctgtg tgaaattgtt atccgctcac
       61 aattccacac aacatacgag ccggaagcat aaagtgtaaa gcctggggtg cctaatgagt
      121 gagctaactc acattaattg cgttgcgctc actgcccgct ttccagtcgg gaaacctgtc
      181 gtgccagcgg atccgcatct caattagtca gcaaccatag tcccgcccct aactccgccc
      241 agttccgccc attctccgcc ccatggctga ctaatttttt ttatttatgc agaggccgag
      301 gccgcctcgg cctctgagct attccagaag tagtgaggag gcttttttgg aggcctaggc
      361 ttttgcaaaa agctaacttg tttattgcag cttataatgg ttacaaataa agcaatagca
      421 tcacaaattt cacaaataaa gcattttttt cactgcattc tagttgtggt ttgtccaaac
      481 tcatcaatgt atcttatcat gtctggatcc gctgcattaa tgaatcggcc aacgcgcggg
      541 gagaggcggt ttgcgtattg ggcgctcttc cgcttcctcg ctcactgact cgctgcgctc
      601 ggtcgttcgg ctgcggcgag cggtatcagc tcactcaaag gcggtaatac ggttatccac
      661 agaatcaggg gataacgcag gaaagaacat gtgagcaaaa ggccagcaaa aggccaggaa
      721 ccgtaaaaag gccgcgttgc tggcgttttt ccataggctc cgcccccctg acgagcatca
      781 caaaaatcga cgctcaagtc agaggtggcg aaacccgaca ggactataaa gataccaggc
      841 gtttccccct ggaagctccc tcgtgcgctc tcctgttccg accctgccgc ttaccggata
      901 cctgtccgcc tttctccctt cgggaagcgt ggcgctttct catagctcac gctgtaggta
      961 tctcagttcg gtgtaggtcg ttcgctccaa gctgggctgt gtgcacgaac cccccgttca
     1021 gcccgaccgc tgcgccttat ccggtaacta tcgtcttgag tccaacccgg taagacacga
     1081 cttatcgcca ctggcagcag ccactggtaa caggattagc agagcgaggt atgtaggcgg
     1141 tgctacagag ttcttgaagt ggtggcctaa ctacggctac actagaagaa cagtatttgg
     1201 tatctgcgct ctgctgaagc cagttacctt cggaaaaaga gttggtagct cttgatccgg
     1261 caaacaaacc accgctggta gcggtggttt ttttgtttgc aagcagcaga ttacgcgcag
     1321 aaaaaaagga tctcaagaag atcctttgat cttttctacg gggtctgacg ctcagtggaa
     1381 cgaaaactca cgttaaggga ttttggtcat gagattatca aaaaggatct tcacctagat
     1441 ccttttaaat taaaaatgaa gttttaaatc aatctaaagt atatatgagt aaacttggtc
     1501 tgacagttac caatgcttaa tcagtgaggc acctatctca gcgatctgtc tatttcgttc
     1561 atccatagtt gcctgactcc ccgtcgtgta gataactacg atacgggagg gcttaccatc
     1621 tggccccagt gctgcaatga taccgcgaga cccacgctca ccggctccag atttatcagc
     1681 aataaaccag ccagccggaa gggccgagcg cagaagtggt cctgcaactt tatccgcctc
     1741 catccagtct attaattgtt gccgggaagc tagagtaagt agttcgccag ttaatagttt
     1801 gcgcaacgtt gttgccattg ctacaggcat cgtggtgtca cgctcgtcgt ttggtatggc
     1861 ttcattcagc tccggttccc aacgatcaag gcgagttaca tgatccccca tgttgtgcaa
     1921 aaaagcggtt agctccttcg gtcctccgat cgttgtcaga agtaagttgg ccgcagtgtt
     1981 atcactcatg gttatggcag cactgcataa ttctcttact gtcatgccat ccgtaagatg
     2041 cttttctgtg actggtgagt actcaaccaa gtcattctga gaatagtgta tgcggcgacc
     2101 gagttgctct tgcccggcgt caatacggga taataccgcg ccacatagca gaactttaaa
     2161 agtgctcatc attggaaaac gttcttcggg gcgaaaactc tcaaggatct taccgctgtt
     2221 gagatccagt tcgatgtaac ccactcgtgc acccaactga tcttcagcat cttttacttt
     2281 caccagcgtt tctgggtgag caaaaacagg aaggcaaaat gccgcaaaaa agggaataag
     2341 ggcgacacgg aaatgttgaa tactcatact cttccttttt caatattatt gaagcattta
     2401 tcagggttat tgtctcatga gcggatacat atttgaatgt atttagaaaa ataaacaaat
     2461 aggggttccg cgcacatttc cccgaaaagt gccacctggg tcgacattga ttattgacta
     2521 gttattaata gtaatcaatt acggggtcat tagttcatag cccatatatg gagttccgcg
     2581 ttacataact tacggtaaat ggcccgcctg gctgaccgcc caacgacccc cgcccattga
     2641 cgtcaataat gacgtatgtt cccatagtaa cgccaatagg gactttccat tgacgtcaat
     2701 gggtggagta tttacggtaa actgcccact tggcagtaca tcaagtgtat catatgccaa
     2761 gtacgccccc tattgacgtc aatgacggta aatggcccgc ctggcattat gcccagtaca
     2821 tgaccttatg ggactttcct acttggcagt acatctacgt attagtcatc gctattacca
     2881 tggtcgaggt gagccccacg ttctgcttca ctctccccat ctcccccccc tccccacccc
     2941 caattttgta tttatttatt ttttaattat tttgtgcagc gatgggggcg gggggggggg
     3001 gggcgcgcgc caggcggggc ggggcggggc gaggggcggg gcggggcgag gcggaaaggt
     3061 gcggcggcag ccaatcagag cggcgcgctc cgaaagtttc cttttatggc gaggcggcgg
     3121 cggcggcggc cctataaaaa gcgaagcgcg cggcgggcgg gagtcgctgc gttgccttcg
     3181 ccccgtgccc cgctccgcgc cgcctcgcgc cgcccgcccc ggctctgact gaccgcgtta
     3241 ctcccacagg tgagcgggcg ggacggccct tctcctccgg gctgtaatta gcgcttggtt
     3301 taatgacggc tcgtttcttt tctgtggctg cgtgaaagcc ttaaagggct ccgggagggc
     3361 cctttgtgcg ggggggagcg gctcgggggg tgcgtgcgtg tgtgtgtgcg tggggagcgc
     3421 cgcgtgcggc tccgcgctgc ccggcggctg tgagcgctgc gggcgcggcg cggggctttg
     3481 tgcgctccgc agtgtgcgcg aggggagcgc ggccgggggc ggtgccccgc ggtgcggggg
     3541 gggctgcgag gggaacaaag gctgcgtgcg gggtgtgtgc gtgggggggt gagcaggggg
     3601 tgtgggcgcg gcggtcgggc tgtaaccccc ccctgcaccc ccctccccga gttgctgagc
     3661 acggcccggc ttcgggtgcg gggctccgta cggggcgtgg cgcggggctc gccgtgccgg
     3721 gcggggggtg gcggcaggtg ggggtgccgg gcggggcggg gccgcctcgg gccggggagg
     3781 gctcggggga ggggcgcggc ggcccccgga gcgccggcgg ctgtcgaggc gcggcgagcc
     3841 gcagccattg ccttttatgg taatcgtgcg agagggcgca gggacttcct ttgtcccaaa
     3901 tctgtgcgga gccgaaatct gggaggcgcc gccgcacccc ctctagcggg cgcggggcga
     3961 agcggtgcgg cgccggcagg aaggaaatgg gcggggaggg ccttcgtgcg tcgccgcgcc
     4021 gccgtcccct tctccctctc cagcctcggg gctgtccgcg gggggacggc tgccttcggg
     4081 ggggacgggg cagggcgggg ttcggcttct ggcgtgtgac cggcggctct agagcctctg
     4141 ctaaccatgt tcatgccttc ttctttttcc tacagctcct gggcaacgtg ctggttattg
     4201 tgctgtctca tcattttggc aaagaattga ttaattcgag cgaaggcgcg cccattactc
     4261 gcatccattc tcaggctgtc tcgtctcgtc tcgcacgcgt gccgccacca tggataccta
     4321 cgccggagcc tacgacagac agagccggga gagagagaac agcagcgccg ccagccccgc
     4381 cacccagaga agcgccaacg aggataaggc cgccgatctg cagagagagg tggagaggga
     4441 cggcggcaga ttcagatttg tgggccactt cagcgaggcc cctggcacca gcgccttcgg
     4501 caccgccgag agacccgagt tcgagagaat cctgaacgag tgtagggccg gcaggctgaa
     4561 catgatcatc gtgtacgacg tgtcccggtt cagcaggctg aaggtgatgg acgccatccc
     4621 tatcgtgtcc gagctgctgg ccctgggcgt gaccatcgtg tccacccagg aaggcgtctt
     4681 tagacagggc aacgtgatgg acctgatcca cctgatcatg aggctggacg ccagccacaa
     4741 ggagagcagc ctgaagagcg ccaagatcct ggacaccaag aacctgcaga gggagctggg
     4801 cggctatgtg ggcggcaagg ccccctacgg cttcgagctg gtgtccgaga ccaaggagat
     4861 cacccggaac ggcaggatgg tgaacgtggt gatcaacaag ctggcccaca gcaccacccc
     4921 cctgaccggc cccttcgagt ttgagcccga cgtgatcagg tggtggtggc gggagatcaa
     4981 gacccacaag cacctgcctt tcaagcccgg cagccaggcc gccatccacc ccggcagcat
     5041 caccggcctg tgtaagagaa tggacgccga cgccgtgccc accagaggcg agaccatcgg
     5101 caagaaaacc gccagcagcg cctgggaccc cgccaccgtg atgagaatcc tgagggaccc
     5161 taggatcgcc ggcttcgccg ccgaggtgat ctacaagaag aagcccgacg gcacccccac
     5221 caccaagatc gagggctaca gaatccagag agaccccatc accctgagac ctgtggagct
     5281 ggactgtggc cctatcatcg agcctgccga gtggtacgag ctgcaggcct ggctggacgg
     5341 cagaggcaga ggcaagggcc tgagcagagg ccaggccatc ctgagcgcca tggacaagct
     5401 gtactgtgag tgtggcgccg tgatgaccag caagagaggc gaggagagca tcaaggacag
     5461 ctaccggtgc cggagaagaa aggtggtgga ccccagctcc ggagggtctg gctccggatc
     5521 aagtggtggc agcggtaccc ctttgtatgg ttttacttcg atttgtggaa gaagacctga
     5581 gatggaagat gctgtttcga ctataccaag attccttcaa tcttcctctg gttcgatgtt
     5641 agatggtcgg tttgatcctc aatccgccgc tcatttcttc ggtgtttacg acggccatgg
     5701 cggttctcag gtagcgaact attgtagaga gaggatgcat ttggctttgg cggaggagat
     5761 agctaaggag aaaccgatgc tctgcgatgg tgatacgtgg ctggagaagt ggaagaaagc
     5821 tcttttcaac tcgttcctga gagttgactc ggagattggg tcagttgcgc cggagacggt
     5881 tgggtcaacg tcggtggttg ccgttgtttt cccgtctcac atcttcgtcg ctaactgcgg
     5941 tgactctaga gccgttcttt gccgcggcaa aactgcactt ccattatccg ttgaccataa
     6001 accggataga gaagatgaag ctgcgaggat tgaagccgca ggagggaaag tgattcagtg
     6061 gaatggagct cgtgttttcg gtgttctcgc catgtcgaga tccattggcg atagatactt
     6121 gaaaccatcc atcattcctg atccggaagt gacggctgtg aagagagtaa aagaagatga
     6181 ttgtctgatt ttggcgagtg acggggtttg ggatgtaatg acggatgaag aagcgtgtga
     6241 gatggcaagg aagcggattc tcttgtggca caagaaaaac gcggtggctg gggatgcatc
     6301 gttgctcgcg gatgagcgga gaaaggaagg gaaagatcct gcggcgatgt ccgcggctga
     6361 gtatttgtca aagctggcga tacagagagg aagcaaagac aacataagtg tggtggtggt
     6421 tgatttgaag gattacaagg acgatgacga taagcccaag aaaaagcgga aggtgtgaga
     6481 attcctgtgc cttctagttg ccagccatct gttgtttgcc cctcccccgt gccttccttg
     6541 accctggaag gtgccactcc cactgtcctt tcctaataaa atgaggaaat tgcatcgcat
     6601 tgtctgagta ggtgtcattc tattctgggg ggtggggtgg ggcaggacag caagggggag
     6661 gattgggaag acaatagcag gcatgctggg gatgcggtgg gctctatggc ttctgaggcg
     6721 gaaagaacca gctggggctc tagggggtat ccccacgcgc cctgtagcgt gtaccgctgg
     6781 gagttcgtag acggaaacaa acgcagaatc caagcgcggc cgcccaggat acatagatta
     6841 ccacaactcc gagcccttcc accgctagcg cactcctcag gtgcaggctg cctatcagaa
     6901 ggtggtggct ggtgtggcca atgccctggc tcacaaatac cactgagatc tttttccctc
     6961 tgccaaaaat tatggggaca tcatgaagcc ccttgagcat ctgacttctg gctaataaag
     7021 gaaatttatt ttcattgcaa tagtgtgttg gaattttttg tgtctctcac tcggaaggac
     7081 atatgggagg gcaaatcatt taaaacatca gaatgagtat ttggtttaga gtttggcaac
     7141 atatgcccat atgctggctg ccatgaacaa aggttggcta taaagaggtc atcagtatat
     7201 gaaacagccc cctgctgtcc attccttatt ccatagaaaa gccttgactt gaggttagat
     7261 tttttttata ttttgttttg tgttattttt ttctttaaca tccctaaaat tttccttaca
     7321 tgttttacta gccagatttt tcctcctctc ctgactactc ccagtcatag ctgtccctct
     7381 tctcttatgg agatccctcg acctgcag
//
