>Addgene plasmid #108799 | pBW1601_pCAG-PV1-PhiC31-N396-L1-ABI-NLS-BGHpA | addgene partial sequence | sequence record 218055 | Addgene Partial NGS Result
TGCACCCCCCTCCCCGAGTTGCTGAGCACGGCCCGGCTTCGGGTGCGGGGCTCCGTACGGGGCGTGGCGC
GGGGCTCGCCGTGCCGGGCGGGGGGTGGCGGCAGGTGGGGGTGCCGGGCGGGGCGGGGCCGCCTCGGGCC
GGGGAGGGCTCGGGGGAGGGGCGCGGCGGCCCCCGGAGCGCCGGCGGCTGTCGAGGCGCGGCGAGCCGCA
GCCATTGCCTTTTATGGTAATCGTGCGAGAGGGCGCAGGGACTTCCTTTGTCCCAAATCTGTGCGGAGCC
GAAATCTGGGAGGCGCCGCCGCACCCCCTCTAGCGGGCGCGGGGCGAAGCGGTGCGGCGCCGGCAGGAAG
GAAATGGGCGGGGAGGGCCTTCGTGCGTCGCCGCGCCGCCGTCCCCTTCTCCCTCTCCAGCCTCGGGGCT
GTCCGCGGGGGGACGGCTGCCTTCGGGGGGGACGGGGCAGGGCGGGGTTCGGCTTCTGGCGTGTGACCGG
CGGCTCTAGAGCCTCTGCTAACCATGTTCATGCCTTCTTCTTTTTCCTACAGCTCCTGGGCAACGTGCTG
GTTATTGTGCTGTCTCATCATTTTGGCAAAGAATTGATTAATTCGAGCGAAGGCGCGCCCATTACTCGCA
TCCATTCTCAGGCTGTCTCGTCTCGTCTCGCACGCGTGCCGCCACCATGGATACCTACGCCGGAGCCTAC
GACAGACAGAGCCGGGAGAGAGAGAACAGCAGCGCCGCCAGCCCCGCCACCCAGAGAAGCGCCAACGAGG
ATAAGGCCGCCGATCTGCAGAGAGAGGTGGAGAGGGACGGCGGCAGATTCAGATTTGTGGGCCACTTCAG
CGAGGCCCCTGGCACCAGCGCCTTCGGCACCGCCGAGAGACCCGAGTTCGAGAGAATCCTGAACGAGTGT
AGGGCCGGCAGGCTGAACATGATCATCGTGTACGACGTGTCCCGGTTCAGCAGGCTGAAGGTGATGGACG
CCATCCCTATCGTGTCCGAGCTGCTGGCCCTGGGCGTGACCATCGTGTCCACCCAGGAAGGCGTCTTTAG
ACAGGGCAACGTGATGGACCTGATCCACCTGATCATGAGGCTGGACGCCAGCCACAAGGAGAGCAGCCTG
AAGAGCGCCAAGATCCTGGACACCAAGAACCTGCAGAGGGAGCTGGGCGGCTATGTGGGCGGCAAGGCCC
CCTACGGCTTCGAGCTGGTGTCCGAGACCAAGGAGATCACCCGGAACGGCAGGATGGTGAACGTGGTGAT
CAACAAGCTGGCCCACAGCACCACCCCCCTGACCGGCCCCTTCGAGTTTGAGCCCGACGTGATCAGGTGG
TGGTGGCGGGAGATCAAGACCCACAAGCACCTGCCTTTCAAGCCCGGCAGCCAGGCCGCCATCCACCCCG
GCAGCATCACCGGCCTGTGTAAGAGAATGGACGCCGACGCCGTGCCCACCAGAGGCGAGACCATCGGCAA
GAAAACCGCCAGCAGCGCCTGGGACCCCGCCACCGTGATGAGAATCCTGAGGGACCCTAGGATCGCCGGC
TTCGCCGCCGAGGTGATCTACAAGAAGAAGCCCGACGGCACCCCCACCACCAAGATCGAGGGCTACAGAA
TCCAGAGAGACCCCATCACCCTGAGACCTGTGGAGCTGGACTGTGGCCCTATCATCGAGCCTGCCGAGTG
GTACGAGCTGCAGGCCTGGCTGGACGGCAGAGGCAGAGGCAAGGGCCTGAGCAGAGGCCAGGCCATCCTG
AGCGCCATGGACAAGCTGTACTGTGAGTGTGGCGCCGTGATGACCAGCAAGAGAGGCGAGGAGAGCATCA
AGGACAGCTACCGGTGCCGGAGAAGAAAGGTGGTGGACCCCAGCTCCGGAGGGTCTGGCTCCGGATCAAG
TGGTGGCAGCGGTACCCCTTTGTATGGTTTTACTTCGATTTGTGGAAGAAGACCTGAGATGGAAGATGCT
GTTTCGACTATACCAAGATTCCTTCAATCTTCCTCTGGTTCGATGTTAGATGGTCGGTTTGATCCTCAAT
CCGCCGCTCATTTCTTCGGTGTTTACGACGGCCATGGCGGTTCTCAGGTAGCGAACTATTGTAGAGAGAG
GATGCATTTGGCTTTGGCGGAGGAGATAGCTAAGGAGAAACCGATGCTCTGCGATGGTGATACGTGGCTG
GAGAAGTGGAAGAAAGCTCTTTTCAACTCGTTCCTGAGAGTTGACTCGGAGATTGGGTCAGTTGCGCCGG
AGACGGTTGGGTCAACGTCGGTGGTTGCCGTTGTTTTCCCGTCTCACATCTTCGTCGCTAACTGCGGTGA
CTCTAGAGCCGTTCTTTGCCGCGGCAAAACTGCACTTCCATTATCCGTTGACCATAAACCGGATAGAGAA
GATGAAGCTGCGAGGATTGAAGCCGCAGGAGGGAAAGTGATTCAGTGGAATGGAGCTCGTGTTTTCGGTG
TTCTCGCCATGTCGAGATCCATTGGCGATAGATACTTGAAACCATCCATCATTCCTGATCCGGAAGTGAC
GGCTGTGAAGAGAGTAAAAGAAGATGATTGTCTGATTTTGGCGAGTGACGGGGTTTGGGATGTAATGACG
GATGAAGAAGCGTGTGAGATGGCAAGGAAGCGGATTCTCTTGTGGCACAAGAAAAACGCGGTGGCTGGGG
ATGCATCGTTGCTCGCGGATGAGCGGAGAAAGGAAGGGAAAGATCCTGCGGCGATGTCCGCGGCTGAGTA
TTTGTCAAAGCTGGCGATACAGAGAGGAAGCAAAGACAACATAAGTGTGGTGGTGGTTGATTTGAAGGAT
TACAAGGACGATGACGATAAGCCCAAGAAAAAGCGGAAGGTGTGAGAATTCCTGTGCCTTCTAGTTGCCA
GCCATCTGTTGTTTGCCCCTCCCCCGTGCCTTCCTTGACCCTGGAAGGTGCCACTCCCACTGTCCTTTCC
TAATAAAATGAGGAAATTGCATCGCATTGTCTGAGTAGGTGTCATTCTATTCTGGGGGGTGGGGTGGGGC
AGGACAGCAAGGGGGAGGATTGGGAAGACAATAGCAGGCATGCTGGGGATGCGGTGGGCTCTATGGCTTC
TGAGGCGGAAAGAACCAGCTGGGGCTCTAGGGGGTATCCCCACGCGCCCTGTAGCGTGTACCGCTGGGAG
TTCGTAGACGGAAACAAACGCAGAATCCAAGCGCGGCCGCCCAGGATACATAGATTACCACAACTCCGAG
CCCTTCCACCGCTAGCGCACTCCTCAGGTGCAGGCTGCCTATCAGAAGGTGGTGGCTGGTGTGGCCAATG
CCCTGGCTCACAAATACCACTGAGATCTTTTTCCCTCTGCCAAAAATTATGGGGACATCATGAAGCCCCT
TGAGCATCTGACTTCTGGCTAATAAAGGAAATTTATTTTCATTGCAATAGTGTGTTGGAATTTTTTGTGT
CTCTCACTCGGAAGGACATATGGGAGGGCAAATCATTTAAAACATCAGAATGAGTATTTGGTTTAGAGTT
TGGCAACATATGCCCATATGCTGGCTGCCATGAACAAAGGTTGGCTATAAAGAGGTCATCAGTATATGAA
ACAGCCCCCTGCTGTCCATTCCTTATTCCATAGAAAAGCCTTGACTTGAGGTTAGATTTTTTTTATATTT
TGTTTTGTGTTATTTTTTTCTTTAACATCCCTAAAATTTTCCTTACATGTTTTACTAGCCAGATTTTTCC
TCCTCTCCTGACTACTCCCAGTCATAGCTGTCCCTCTTCTCTTATGGAGATCCCTCGACCTGCAGCCCAA
GCTTGGCGTAATCATGGTCATAGCTGTTTCCTGTGTGAAATTGTTATCCGCTCACAATTCCACACAACAT
ACGAGCCGGAAGCATAAAGTGTAAAGCCTGGGGTGCCTAATGAGTGAGCTAACTCACATTAATTGCGTTG
CGCTCACTGCCCGCTTTCCAGTCGGGAAACCTGTCGTGCCAGCGGATCCGCATCTCAATTAGTCAGCAAC
CATAGTCCCGCCCCTAACTCCGCCCAGTTCCGCCCATTCTCCGCCCCATGGCTGACTAATTTTTTTTATT
TATGCAGAGGCCGAGGCCGCCTCGGCCTCTGAGCTATTCCAGAAGTAGTGAGGAGGCTTTTTTGGAGGCC
TAGGCTTTTGCAAAAAGCTAACTTGTTTATTGCAGCTTATAATGGTTACAAATAAAGCAATAGCATCACA
AATTTCACAAATAAAGCATTTTTTTCACTGCATTCTAGTTGTGGTTTGTCCAAACTCATCAATGTATCTT
ATCATGTCTGGATCCGCTGCATTAATGAATCGGCCAACGCGCGGGGAGAGGCGGTTTGCGTATTGGGCGC
TCTTCCGCTTCCTCGCTCACTGACTCGCTGCGCTCGGTCGTTCGGCTGCGGCGAGCGGTATCAGCTCACT
CAAAGGCGGTAATACGGTTATCCACAGAATCAGGGGATAACGCAGGAAAGAACATGTGAGCAAAAGGCCA
GCAAAAGGCCAGGAACCGTAAAAAGGCCGCGTTGCTGGCGTTTTTCCATAGGCTCCGCCCCCCTGACGAG
CATCACAAAAATCGACGCTCAAGTCAGAGGTGGCGAAACCCGACAGGACTATAAAGATACCAGGCGTTTC
CCCCTGGAAGCTCCCTCGTGCGCTCTCCTGTTCCGACCCTGCCGCTTACCGGATACCTGTCCGCCTTTCT
CCCTTCGGGAAGCGTGGCGCTTTCTCATAGCTCACGCTGTAGGTATCTCAGTTCGGTGTAGGTCGTTCGC
TCCAAGCTGGGCTGTGTGCACGAACCCCCCGTTCAGCCCGACCGCTGCGCCTTATCCGGTAACTATCGTC
TTGAGTCCAACCCGGTAAGACACGACTTATCGCCACTGGCAGCAGCCACTGGTAACAGGATTAGCAGAGC
GAGGTATGTAGGCGGTGCTACAGAGTTCTTGAAGTGGTGGCCTAACTACGGCTACACTAGAAGAACAGTA
TTTGGTATCTGCGCTCTGCTGAAGCCAGTTACCTTCGGAAAAAGAGTTGGTAGCTCTTGATCCGGCAAAC
AAACCACCGCTGGTAGCGGTGGTTTTTTTGTTTGCAAGCAGCAGATTACGCGCAGAAAAAAAGGATCTCA
AGAAGATCCTTTGATCTTTTCTACGGGGTCTGACGCTCAGTGGAACGAAAACTCACGTTAAGGGATTTTG
GTCATGAGATTATCAAAAAGGATCTTCACCTAGATCCTTTTAAATTAAAAATGAAGTTTTAAATCAATCT
AAAGTATATATGAGTAAACTTGGTCTGACAGTTACCAATGCTTAATCAGTGAGGCACCTATCTCAGCGAT
CTGTCTATTTCGTTCATCCATAGTTGCCTGACTCCCCGTCGTGTAGATAACTACGATACGGGAGGGCTTA
CCATCTGGCCCCAGTGCTGCAATGATACCGCGAGACCCACGCTCACCGGCTCCAGATTTATCAGCAATAA
ACCAGCCAGCCGGAAGGGCCGAGCGCAGAAGTGGTCCTGCAACTTTATCCGCCTCCATCCAGTCTATTAA
TTGTTGCCGGGAAGCTAGAGTAAGTAGTTCGCCAGTTAATAGTTTGCGCAACGTTGTTGCCATTGCTACA
GGCATCGTGGTGTCACGCTCGTCGTTTGGTATGGCTTCATTCAGCTCCGGTTCCCAACGATCAAGGCGAG
TTACATGATCCCCCATGTTGTGCAAAAAAGCGGTTAGCTCCTTCGGTCCTCCGATCGTTGTCAGAAGTAA
GTTGGCCGCAGTGTTATCACTCATGGTTATGGCAGCACTGCATAATTCTCTTACTGTCATGCCATCCGTA
AGATGCTTTTCTGTGACTGGTGAGTACTCAACCAAGTCATTCTGAGAATAGTGTATGCGGCGACCGAGTT
GCTCTTGCCCGGCGTCAATACGGGATAATACCGCGCCACATAGCAGAACTTTAAAAGTGCTCATCATTGG
AAAACGTTCTTCGGGGCGAAAACTCTCAAGGATCTTACCGCTGTTGAGATCCAGTTCGATGTAACCCACT
CGTGCACCCAACTGATCTTCAGCATCTTTTACTTTCACCAGCGTTTCTGGGTGAGCAAAAACAGGAAGGC
AAAATGCCGCAAAAAAGGGAATAAGGGCGACACGGAAATGTTGAATACTCATACTCTTCCTTTTTCAATA
TTATTGAAGCATTTATCAGGGTTATTGTCTCATGAGCGGATACATATTTGAATGTATTTAGAAAAATAAA
CAAATAGGGGTTCCGCGCACATTTCCCCGAAAAGTGCCACCTGGGTCGACATTGATTATTGACTAGTTAT
TAATAGTAATCAATTACGGGGTCATTAGTTCATAGCCCATATATGGAGTTCCGCGTTACATAACTTACGG
TAAATGGCCCGCCTGGCTGACCGCCCAACGACCCCCGCCCATTGACGTCAATAATGACGTATGTTCCCAT
AGTAACGCCAATAGGGACTTTCCATTGACGTCAATGGGTGGAGTATTTACGGTAAACTGCCCACTTGGCA
GTACATCAAGTGTATCATATGCCAAGTACGCCCCCTATTGACGTCAATGACGGTAAATGGCCCGCCTGGC
ATTATGCCCAGTACATGACCTTATGGGACTTTCCTACTTGGCAGTACATCTACGTATTAGTCATCGCTAT
TACCATGGTCGAGGTGAGCCCCACGTTCTGCTTCACTCTCCCCATCTCCCCCCCCTCCCCACCCCCAATT
TTGTATTTATTTATTTTTTAATTATTTTGTGCAGCGATGGGGGCGGGGGGG
